Addgene plasmid #248823: His6-TEV-LplA W37V and A48N
Purpose: Plasmid used for bacterial expression of LplA variants. TEV cleavage site enables removal of N-terminal His6 tag.
Depositing lab: Alice Ting. Depositing organization: Stanford University. Publication: Computational design of conformation-biasing mutations to alter protein functions. Cavanagh PE, Xue AG, Dai SA, Qiang A, Matsui T, Ting AY. Science. 2026 Jan 8:eadv7953. doi: 10.1126/science.adv7953. PubMed 41505504.
Backbone
  Vector backbone: pYFJ26
  Vector type: Bacterial Expression
Growth in bacteria
  Bacterial resistance: Ampicillin, 100 μg/mL
  Growth temperature: 37°C
  Growth strain: DH5alpha
  Copy number: High Copy
Gene/Insert
  Gene/Insert name: LplA
  Species: E. coli
  Mutation: W37V and A48N
  Tag / fusion protein: 6xHis-TEV (N terminal on insert)
  Cloning method: Restriction Enzyme; 5′ cloning site unknown (unknown if destroyed)
Terms and licenses: Academic/Nonprofit Terms; Industry Terms: Not Available to Industry
Depositor comments: Please visit https://doi.org/10.1101/2025.05.03.652001 for bioRxiv preprint.
How to cite: His6-TEV-LplA W37V and A48N was a gift from Alice Ting (Addgene plasmid # 248823 ; http://n2t.net/addgene:248823 ; RRID:Addgene_248823)
