[The description below was written by a language model from this plasmid's Addgene catalogue record and pLannotate feature annotations shown in this document.]
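Description:
His6-TEV-LplA W37V and A48N is a 5.9 kb bacterial expression plasmid built on the pYFJ26 backbone for producing a double-mutant form of E. coli lipoate-protein ligase A (LplA). It replicates from a high-copy ColE1/pUC-type origin, alongside a pBR322 bom region and only a remnant of rop, and is selected with ampicillin through the bla gene. The feature table also detects a full-length chloramphenicol acetyltransferase (cat) coding sequence, preceded by only a fragment of its promoter and bracketed by the lambda t0 and rrnB T1 terminators. This arrangement is familiar from T5-promoter expression vectors, but the catalogue entry lists ampicillin as the only resistance.

The LplA coding sequence, carrying the W37V and A48N substitutions, is driven by a bacteriophage T5 promoter, which is read by the host E. coli RNA polymerase. The promoter has an embedded lac operator and is followed by an additional one. A plasmid-borne lacI gene under the strengthened lacIq promoter supplies repressor, so expression is held off until it is induced with IPTG. An N-terminal His6 tag allows metal-affinity purification. According to the record, a TEV protease site lies between the tag and LplA so the tag can be removed afterwards, although this site is not separately annotated in the feature table. A short fragment of the neighbouring chromosomal gene yjjJ follows the insert, probably carried over with the lplA locus when it was cloned.

LplA normally activates lipoate as lipoyl-AMP and transfers it to the lipoyl domains of acceptor proteins. The plasmid was deposited for bacterial expression of LplA variants, in connection with work on computationally designed mutations that bias protein conformation. The record does not state the specific effect of these two substitutions.
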