Features (pLannotate 1.2.2; 18 found; start..end, strand, type, name):
    645..1233    +  rep_origin     ori: high-copy-number ColE1/pMB1/pBR322/pUC origin of replication
   1419..1559    -  misc_feature   bom: basis of mobility region from pBR322
   1661..1702    -  CDS            rop (fragment): Rop protein, which maintains plasmids at low copy number; rop
   1754..1828    +  promoter       lacIq promoter: lacI (mutant); In the lacIq allele, a single base change in the promoter boosts expression of the lacI gene about 10-fold.
   1829..2911    +  CDS            lacI: lac repressor; lacI; The lac repressor binds to the lac operator to inhibit transcription in E. coli. This inhibition can be relieved by adding lactose or isopropyl-β-D-thiogalactopyranoside (IPTG).
   2924..2945    +  protein_bind   CAP binding site: CAP binding activates transcription in the presence of cAMP. E. coli catabolite activator protein
   2964..2981    +  promoter       tet promoter (fragment): E. coli promoter for tetracycline efflux protein gene
   3004..3090    -  terminator     rrnB T1 terminator: Escherichia coli rrnB; transcription terminator T1 from the E. coli rrnB gene
   3158..3814    -  CDS            cat: CAT_ECOLX - Experimental evidence at protein level: Swiss-Prot protein existence level 1. This enzyme is an effector of chloramphenicol resistance in bacteria. From Escherichia coli. This protein is used as a marker in many commonly used cloning vectors, such as pACYC184.
   3815..3843    -  promoter       cat promoter (fragment): promoter of the E. coli cat gene encoding chloramphenicol acetyltransferase
   3858..3952    -  terminator     lambda t0 terminator: transcription terminator from phage lambda
   3970..4134    +  CDS            yjjJ (fragment): YJJJ_ECOLI - Experimental evidence at protein level: Swiss-Prot protein existence level 1. Toxic when overexpressed in E.coli, leading to long filamentous cells. The toxic effect is neutralized by non-cognate antitoxin HipB (PubMed:28430938). Does not seem to inhibit DNA, RNA or protein synthesis, and unlike paralogous toxin HipA its toxic activity is not counteracted by overexpression of GltX (PubMed:28430938). Binds DNA (PubMed:28430938). Might be a protein kinase (By similarity). From Escherichia coli (strain K12).
   4141..5154    -  CDS            lplA: LPLA_ECOLI - Also known as yjjF. Experimental evidence at protein level: Swiss-Prot protein existence level 1. Catalyzes both the ATP-dependent activation of exogenously supplied lipoate to lipoyl-AMP and the transfer of the activated lipoyl onto the lipoyl domains of lipoate-dependent enzymes. Is also able to catalyze very poorly the transfer of lipoyl and octanoyl moiety from their acyl carrier protein. From Escherichia coli (strain K12).
   5176..5193    -  CDS            7xHis (fragment): 6xHis affinity tag
   5233..5249    -  protein_bind   lac operator: The lac repressor binds to the lac operator to inhibit transcription in E. coli. This inhibition can be relieved by adding lactose or isopropyl-β-D-thiogalactopyranoside (IPTG). lac repressor encoded by lacI
   5257..5301    -  promoter       T5 promoter: bacteriophage T5 promoter for E. coli RNA polymerase, with embedded lac operator
   5411..5515    +  promoter       AmpR promoter: bla
   5516..474     +  CDS            AmpR (across the origin): β-lactamase; bla; confers resistance to ampicillin, carbenicillin, and related antibiotics
>Addgene plasmid #248823 | His6-TEV-LplA W37V and A48N | addgene full sequence | sequence record 495661 | Addgene NGS Result
AACACTGCGGCCAACTTACTTCTGACAACGATCGGAGGACCGAAGGAGCTAACCGCTTTTTTGCACAACA
TGGGGGATCATGTAACTCGCCTTGATCGTTGGGAACCGGAGCTGAATGAAGCCATACCAAACGACGAGCG
TGACACCACGATGCCTGTAGCAATGGCAACAACGTTGCGCAAACTATTAACTGGCGAACTACTTACTCTA
GCTTCCCGGCAACAATTAATAGACTGGATGGAGGCGGATAAAGTTGCAGGACCACTTCTGCGCTCGGCCC
TTCCGGCTGGCTGGTTTATTGCTGATAAATCTGGAGCCGGTGAGCGTGGGTCTCGCGGTATCATTGCAGC
ACTGGGGCCAGATGGTAAGCCCTCCCGTATCGTAGTTATCTACACGACGGGGAGTCAGGCAACTATGGAT
GAACGAAATAGACAGATCGCTGAGATAGGTGCCTCACTGATTAAGCATTGGTAACTGTCAGACCAAGTTT
ACTCATATATACTTTAGATTGATTTAAAACTTCATTTTTAATTTAAAAGGATCTAGGTGAAGATCCTTTT
TGATAATCTCATGACCAAAATCCCTTAACGTGAGTTTTCGTTCCACTGAGCGTCAGACCCCGTAGAAAAG
ATCAAAGGATCTTCTTGAGATCCTTTTTTTCTGCGCGTAATCTGCTGCTTGCAAACAAAAAAACCACCGC
TACCAGCGGTGGTTTGTTTGCCGGATCAAGAGCTACCAACTCTTTTTCCGAAGGTAACTGGCTTCAGCAG
AGCGCAGATACCAAATACTGTCCTTCTAGTGTAGCCGTAGTTAGGCCACCACTTCAAGAACTCTGTAGCA
CCGCCTACATACCTCGCTCTGCTAATCCTGTTACCAGTGGCTGCTGCCAGTGGCGATAAGTCGTGTCTTA
CCGGGTTGGACTCAAGACGATAGTTACCGGATAAGGCGCAGCGGTCGGGCTGAACGGGGGGTTCGTGCAC
ACAGCCCAGCTTGGAGCGAACGACCTACACCGAACTGAGATACCTACAGCGTGAGCTATGAGAAAGCGCC
ACGCTTCCCGAAGGGAGAAAGGCGGACAGGTATCCGGTAAGCGGCAGGGTCGGAACAGGAGAGCGCACGA
GGGAGCTTCCAGGGGGAAACGCCTGGTATCTTTATAGTCCTGTCGGGTTTCGCCACCTCTGACTTGAGCG
TCGATTTTTGTGATGCTCGTCAGGGGGGCGGAGCCTATGGAAAAACGCCAGCAACGCGGCCTTTTTACGG
TTCCTGGCCTTTTGCTGGCCTTTTGCTCACATGTTCTTTCCTGCGTTATCCCCTGATTCTGTGGATAACC
GTATTACCGCCTTTGAGTGAGCTGATACCGCTCGCCGCAGCCGAACGACCGAGCGCAGCGAGTCAGTGAG
CGAGGAAGCGGAAGAGCGCCTGATGCGGTATTTTCTCCTTACGCATCTGTGCGGTATTTCACACCGCATG
TGGTGCACTCTCAGTACAATCTGCTCTGATGCCGCATAGTTAAGCCAGTATACACTCCGCTATCGCTACG
TGACTGGGTCATGGCTGCGCCCCGACACCCGCCAACACCCGCTGACGCGCCCTGACGGGCTTGTCTGCTC
CCGGCATCCGCTTACAGACAAGCTGTGACCGTCTCCGGGAGCTGCATGTGTCAGAGGTTTTCACCGTCAT
CACCGAAACGCGCGAGGCAGCTCTAGATCATGCGCACCCGTGGCCAGGACCCAACGCTGCCCGAAATTCC
GAAACCATCGAATGGTGCAAAACCTTTCGCGGTATGGCATGATAGCGCCCGGAAGAGAGTCAATTCAGGG
TGGTGAATGTGAAACCAGTAACGTTATACGATGTCGCAGAGTATGCCGGTGTCTCTTATCAGACCGTTTC
CCGCGTGGTGAACCAGGCCAGCCACGTTTCTGCGAAAACGCGGGAAAAAGTGGAAGCGGCGATGGCGGAG
CTGAATTACATTCCCAACCGCGTGGCACAACAACTGGCGGGCAAACAGTCGTTGCTGATTGGCGTTGCCA
CCTCCAGTCTGGCCCTGCACGCGCCGTCGCAAATTGTCGCGGCGATTAAATCTCGCGCCGATCAACTGGG
TGCCAGCGTGGTGGTGTCGATGGTAGAACGAAGCGGCGTCGAAGCCTGTAAAGCGGCGGTGCACAATCTT
CTCGCGCAACGCGTCAGTGGGCTGATCATTAACTATCCGCTGGATGACCAGGATGCCATTGCTGTGGAAG
CTGCCTGCACTAATGTTCCGGCGTTATTTCTTGATGTCTCTGACCAGACACCCATCAACAGTATTATTTT
CTCCCATGAAGACGGTACGCGACTGGGCGTGGAGCATCTGGTCGCATTGGGTCACCAGCAAATCGCGCTG
TTAGCGGGCCCATTAAGTTCTGTCTCGGCGCGTCTGCGTCTGGCTGGCTGGCATAAATATCTCACTCGCA
ATCAAATTCAGCCGATAGCGGAACGGGAAGGCGACTGGAGTGCCATGTCCGGTTTTCAACAAACCATGCA
AATGCTGAATGAGGGCATCGTTCCCACTGCGATGCTGGTTGCCAACGATCAGATGGCGCTGGGCGCAATG
CGCGCCATTACCGAGTCCGGGCTGCGCGTTGGTGCGGATATCTCGGTAGTGGGATACGACGATACCGAAG
ACAGCTCATGTTATATCCCGCCGTTAACCACCATCAAACAGGATTTTCGCCTGCTGGGGCAAACCAGCGT
GGACCGCTTGCTGCAACTCTCTCAGGGCCAGGCGGTGAAGGGCAATCAGCTGTTGCCCGTCTCACTGGTG
AAAAGAAAAACCACCCTGGCGCCCAATACGCAAACCGCCTCTCCCCGCGCGTTGGCCGATTCATTAATGC
AGCTGGCACGACAGGTTTCCCGACTGGAAAGCGGGCAGTGAGCGCAACGCAATTAATGTAAGTTAGCTCA
CTCATTAGGCACAATTCTCATGTTTGACAGCTTATCATCGACTGCACGTAATCTAGAGGGCGGATTTGTC
CTACTCAGGAGAGCGTTCACCGACAAACAACAGATAAAACGAAAGGCCCAGTCTTTCGACTGAGCCTTTC
GTTTTATTTGATGCCTCAAGCTAGAGAGTCATTACCCCAGGCGTTTAAGGGCACCAATAACTGCCTTAAA
AAAATTACGCCCCGCCCTGCCACTCATCGCAGTACTGTTGTAATTCATTAAGCATTCTGCCGACATGGAA
GCCATCACAAACGGCATGATGAACCTGAATCGCCAGCGGCATCAGCACCTTGTCGCCTTGCGTATAATAT
TTGCCCATGGTGAAAACGGGGGCGAAGAAGTTGTCCATATTGGCCACGTTTAAATCAAAACTGGTGAAAC
TCACCCAGGGATTGGCTGAGACGAAAAACATATTCTCAATAAACCCTTTAGGGAAATAGGCCAGGTTTTC
ACCGTAACACGCCACATCTTGCGAATATATGTGTAGAAACTGCCGGAAATCGTCGTGGTATTCACTCCAG
AGCGATGAAAACGTTTCAGTTTGCTCATGGAAAACGGTGTAACAAGGGTGAACACTATCCCATATCACCA
GCTCACCGTCTTTCATTGCCATACGAAATTCCGGATGAGCATTCATCAGGCGGGCAAGAATGTGAATAAA
GGCCGGATAAAACTTGTGCTTATTTTTCTTTACGGTCTTTAAAAAGGCCGTAATATCCAGCTGAACGGTC
TGGTTATAGGTACATTGAGCAACTGACTGAAATGCCTCAAAATGTTCTTTACGATGCCATTGGGATATAT
CAACGGTGGTATATCCAGTGATTTTTTTCTCCATTTTAGCTTCCTTAGCTCCTGAAAATCTCGCCAAGCT
AGCTTGGATTCTCACCAATAAAAAACGCCCGGCGGCAACCGAGCGTTCTGAACAAATCCAGATGGAGTTC
TGAGGTCATTACTGGATCTATCAACAGGAGTCCAAGCTCAGCTAATTAAGCTTGGCTGCAGGTCGACGGA
TCCCCAACGGCGATCCCGCTGGCGCAGCAGTTCTGGCAAACGGTCGCCAGAGATCCGCGTATCAGCGAGG
CGTTTCGCCACATTGCGCAAGAAATGCCGGAAAAAATCCGGCAAATCGAAGAGAAAGTTGCCCGCATGGG
CGGGTAACTACCTTACAGCCCCCGCCATCCATGCCGATAACTCCCGTAGCTCTTTTTCCTGTTCCGGGAA
GTCAACCAACAGCGCTTCGCACTCCTGTTGCAGCATATCTGCGCGGTACAGGCAGCCTTGCAGTCGTCCG
GCGAGGGCTTCCAGCGGCGCGGGGTTGAGGCTGTCGGTAAACACCTGGGCGCGGGTGATATGGCCTTTTT
CAACGTCGAAATGCAGTTCCACGCCGCCCCAGGTAAAGCGTTCATCCAGCAGATGCGAGAATGCCGGAGC
CTGACCGAAGTTCCATTCCCAGCTACTCTGGCGGGCAAAGGTTTCGGCGAAGTTTGGCAAGTCTGGCGTT
TTGTTCGGGGAGATGATTTCCGCTTCCACGCGCTCGCCATAATGGGCGAAAAAGGCCTCGGTTATGGCCT
CGCAAACCTGCTCATGGGTGATCCCCGGCAACAGCTCGGTGAGGTTGGTCACGCGGGAACGTACCGACGT
AATGCCTTTCGCCGCCAGTTTCTTTTTATCCGGATTGAGATAGTTTGCCAGGCGGCTGAGGTCGGCATTG
AGTAGCAAGGTGCCGTGGTGGAAGCCGCGATCTTTGGTTTCGCGATAGGCCGAGCCTGAGACTTTGCGGT
CGCCTTCGACGGTTTTCACCACCAGATCGTTACGTCCGGACGCTTCGGCGCTGACGCCGAGCGCGTTCAG
CGCATTGAGCACAATCGACGTGGAGATAGTTTTATCGTACTCCGGCTTGCCAGCCATAAAGGTAAAGCAG
GTATTGCCGAGATCGTGGAACACCGCGCCGCCACCGCTACTGCGCCGCGCCAGGCGGACGTTATCTTCTT
CCATCCGCCGGGTATTACACTCTTTCCACGGGTTCTGGTTGCGACCAATTACTACCGTGTCGGCATTGCG
CACGAGAAACAGAACGCGCTGCGTGGCGGGCATTTGGCGAAAAATACACTCTTCCACCGCCAGGTTAAAC
CACGGGTCGTAAGAGTCAGAGATGAGCAGGCGTAATGTGGACATGCCTTGGAAATACAAGTTTTCGTGAT
GGTGATGGTGATGCATAGTTAATTTCTCCTCTTTAATGAATTCTGTGTGAAATTGTTATCCGCTCACAAT
TGAATCTATTATAATTGTTATCCGCTCACAAAGCAAATAAATTTTTTATGATTTCTCGAGGTGAAGACGA
AAGGGCCTCGTGATACGCCTATTTTTATAGGTTAATGTCATGATAATAATGGTTTCTTAGACGTCAGGTG
GCACTTTTCGGGGAAATGTGCGCGGAACCCCTATTTGTTTATTTTTCTAAATACATTCAAATATGTATCC
GCTCATGAGACAATAACCCTGATAAATGCTTCAATAATATTGAAAAAGGAAGAGTATGAGTATTCAACAT
TTCCGTGTCGCCCTTATTCCCTTTTTTGCGGCATTTTGCCTTCCTGTTTTTGCTCACCCAGAAACGCTGG
TGAAAGTAAAAGATGCTGAAGATCAGTTGGGTGCACGAGTGGGTTACATCGAACTGGATCTCAACAGCGG
TAAGATCCTTGAGAGTTTTCGCCCCGAAGAACGTTTTCCAATGATGAGCACTTTTAAAGTTCTGCTATGT
GGCGCGGTATTATCCCGTATTGACGCCGGGCAAGAGCAACTCGGTCGCCGCATACACTATTCTCAGAATG
ACTTGGTTGAGTACTCACCAGTCACAGAAAAGCATCTTACGGATGGCATGACAGTAAGAGAATTATGCAG
TGCTGCCATAACCATGAGTGAT
